>Addgene plasmid #123486 | pMK-PrbcL (core -35 to +9) | addgene full sequence | sequence record 247693 | Addgene NGS Result
CTAAATTGTAAGCGTTAATATTTTGTTAAAATTCGCGTTAAATTTTTGTTAAATCAGCTCATTTTTTAAC
CAATAGGCCGAAATCGGCAAAATCCCTTATAAATCAAAAGAATAGACCGAGATAGGGTTGAGTGGCCGCT
ACAGGGCGCTCCCATTCGCCATTCAGGCTGCGCAACTGTTGGGAAGGGCGTTTCGGTGCGGGCCTCTTCG
CTATTACGCCAGCTGGCGAAAGGGGGATGTGCTGCAAGGCGATTAAGTTGGGTAACGCCAGGGTTTTCCC
AGTCACGACGTTGTAAAACGACGGCCAGTGAGCGCGACGTAATACGACTCACTATAGGGCGAATTGAAGG
AAGGCCGTCAAGGCCGCATCAACGAGCTCGGTCTCAGGAGTTGCGCTATATATATGAAAGAGTATACAAT
AATGATGTATTTGTACTTGAGACCGGTACCCTCTGGGCCTCATGGGCCTTCCTTTCACTGCCCGCTTTCC
AGTCGGGAAACCTGTCGTGCCAGCTGCATTAACATGGTCATAGCTGTTTCCTTGCGTATTGGGCGCTCTC
CGCTTCCTCGCTCACTGACTCGCTGCGCTCGGTCGTTCGGGTAAAGCCTGGGGTGCCTAATGAGCAAAAG
GCCAGCAAAAGGCCAGGAACCGTAAAAAGGCCGCGTTGCTGGCGTTTTTCCATAGGCTCCGCCCCCCTGA
CGAGCATCACAAAAATCGACGCTCAAGTCAGAGGTGGCGAAACCCGACAGGACTATAAAGATACCAGGCG
TTTCCCCCTGGAAGCTCCCTCGTGCGCTCTCCTGTTCCGACCCTGCCGCTTACCGGATACCTGTCCGCCT
TTCTCCCTTCGGGAAGCGTGGCGCTTTCTCATAGCTCACGCTGTAGGTATCTCAGTTCGGTGTAGGTCGT
TCGCTCCAAGCTGGGCTGTGTGCACGAACCCCCCGTTCAGCCCGACCGCTGCGCCTTATCCGGTAACTAT
CGTCTTGAGTCCAACCCGGTAAGACACGACTTATCGCCACTGGCAGCAGCCACTGGTAACAGGATTAGCA
GAGCGAGGTATGTAGGCGGTGCTACAGAGTTCTTGAAGTGGTGGCCTAACTACGGCTACACTAGAAGAAC
AGTATTTGGTATCTGCGCTCTGCTGAAGCCAGTTACCTTCGGAAAAAGAGTTGGTAGCTCTTGATCCGGC
AAACAAACCACCGCTGGTAGCGGTGGTTTTTTTGTTTGCAAGCAGCAGATTACGCGCAGAAAAAAAGGAT
CTCAAGAAGATCCTTTGATCTTTTCTACGGGGTCTGACGCTCAGTGGAACGAAAACTCACGTTAAGGGAT
TTTGGTCATGAGATTATCAAAAAGGATCTTCACCTAGATCCTTTTAAATTAAAAATGAAGTTTTAAATCA
ATCTAAAGTATATATGAGTAAACTTGGTCTGACAGTTATTAGAAAAATTCATCCAGCAGACGATAAAACG
CAATACGCTGGCTATCCGGTGCCGCAATGCCATACAGCACCAGAAAACGATCCGCCCATTCGCCGCCCAG
TTCTTCCGCAATATCACGGGTGGCCAGCGCAATATCCTGATAACGATCCGCCACGCCCAGACGGCCGCAA
TCAATAAAGCCGCTAAAACGGCCATTTTCCACCATAATGTTCGGCAGGCACGCATCACCATGGGTCACCA
CCAGATCTTCGCCATCCGGCATGCTCGCTTTCAGACGCGCAAACAGCTCTGCCGGTGCCAGGCCCTGATG
TTCTTCATCCAGATCATCCTGATCCACCAGGCCCGCTTCCATACGGGTACGCGCACGTTCAATACGATGT
TTCGCCTGATGATCAAACGGACAGGTCGCCGGGTCCAGGGTATGCAGACGACGCATGGCATCCGCCATAA
TGCTCACTTTTTCTGCCGGCGCCAGATGGCTAGACAGCAGATCCTGACCCGGCACTTCGCCCAGCAGCAG
CCAATCACGGCCCGCTTCGGTCACCACATCCAGCACCGCCGCACACGGAACACCGGTGGTGGCCAGCCAG
CTCAGACGCGCCGCTTCATCCTGCAGCTCGTTCAGCGCACCGCTCAGATCGGTTTTCACAAACAGCACCG
GACGACCCTGCGCGCTCAGACGAAACACCGCCGCATCAGAGCAGCCAATGGTCTGCTGCGCCCAATCATA
GCCAAACAGACGTTCCACCCACGCTGCCGGGCTACCCGCATGCAGGCCATCCTGTTCAATCATACTCTTC
CTTTTTCAATATTATTGAAGCATTTATCAGGGTTATTGTCTCATGAGCGGATACATATTTGAATGTATTT
AGAAAAATAAACAAATAGGGGTTCCGCGCACATTTCCCCGAAAAGTGCCAC
Features (pLannotate 1.2.2; 8 found; start..end, strand, type, name):
      3..134     -  rep_origin     M13 ori (fragment): M13 bacteriophage origin of replication; arrow indicates direction of (+) strand synthesis
    155..311     -  CDS            lacZα (fragment): LacZα fragment of β-galactosidase; lacZ fragment
    320..338     +  promoter       T7 promoter: promoter for bacteriophage T7 RNA polymerase
    475..522     -  CDS            lacI (fragment): lac repressor; lacI; The lac repressor binds to the lac operator to inhibit transcription in E. coli. This inhibition can be relieved by adding lactose or isopropyl-β-D-thiogalactopyranoside (IPTG).
    559..599     -  rep_origin     RSF ori (fragment): Plasmids containing the RSF 1030 origin of replication can be propagated in E. coli cells that contain additional plasmids with compatible origins.
    677..1265    -  rep_origin     ori: high-copy-number ColE1/pMB1/pBR322/pUC origin of replication
   1439..2233    -  CDS            NeoR/KanR: aminoglycoside phosphotransferase confers resistance to neomycin, kanamycin, and G418 (Geneticin®)
   2234..2338    -  promoter       AmpR promoter: bla
