[The description below was written by a language model from this plasmid's Addgene catalogue record and pLannotate feature annotations shown in this document.]
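Description:
pMK-PrbcL (core -35 to +9) is a small (about 2.4 kb) synthetic-biology part plasmid from the MoChlo modular cloning toolkit for chloroplast engineering. It is built on the pMK-RQ gene-synthesis backbone and is maintained in E. coli as a high-copy plasmid through a ColE1/pUC-type origin of replication. Selection is with kanamycin, conferred by an aminoglycoside phosphotransferase (NeoR/KanR) coding sequence that the annotation places directly downstream of the bla (AmpR) promoter.

The payload is a synthesized chloroplast promoter part, the core region of the rbcL promoter spanning positions -35 to +9 relative to the transcription start. rbcL is the plastid gene for the large subunit of Rubisco, and a core element of this kind supplies the minimal recognition sequences for plastid transcription without the longer flanking or 5′ untranslated regions. The depositor states that the insert is designed for Golden Gate cloning, so it is intended to be released by a type IIS restriction enzyme and joined in a defined order with other toolkit parts to build chloroplast expression cassettes and transformation vectors. The record does not state the source species of the promoter, the enzyme or the overhangs used.

The automated feature table does not annotate the promoter insert itself. Besides the origin and resistance cassette, it reports only backbone remnants: a T7 promoter and fragments of an M13 origin, lacZα, lacI and an RSF origin. These short partial matches have no stated role in the construct. The insert presumably lies in the unannotated stretch near the T7 promoter, though the record does not confirm its position.
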