Addgene plasmid #123486: pMK-PrbcL (core -35 to +9)
Purpose: MoChlo kit
Depositing lab: Scott Lenaghan & C. Neal Stewart. Depositing organization: University of Tennessee Institute of Agriculture. Publication: MoChlo: A versatile modular cloning toolbox for chloroplast biotechnology. Occhialini A, Piatek A, Pfotenhauer AC, Frazier TP, Stewart CN, Lenaghan S. Plant Physiol. 2019 Jan 24. pii: pp.18.01220. doi: 10.1104/pp.18.01220. PubMed 30679266.
Backbone
  Vector backbone: pMK-RQ
  Vector type: Synthetic Biology
Growth in bacteria
  Bacterial resistance: Kanamycin, 50 μg/mL
  Growth temperature: 37°C
  Growth strain: Top10
  Copy number: High Copy
Gene/Insert
  Gene/Insert name: PrbcL (core -35 to +9)
  Cloning method: Restriction Enzyme; 5′ cloning site Unknown (unknown if destroyed)
Terms and licenses: Academic/Nonprofit Terms; Industry Terms: Not Available to Industry
Depositor comments: All inserts have been produced by gene synthesis and cloned in the indicated backbone vector. The insert is a chloroplast promoter designed for Golden-Gate cloning. The Original Material was developed in the performance of research that was funded by Grant Nos. ARPA-E: DE-AR000660 & DARPA: D17AC00016.
How to cite: pMK-PrbcL (core -35 to +9) was a gift from Scott Lenaghan & C. Neal Stewart (Addgene plasmid # 123486 ; http://n2t.net/addgene:123486 ; RRID:Addgene_123486)
