>Addgene plasmid #123486 | pMK-PrbcL (core -35 to +9) | depositor partial sequence | sequence record 235595 | PrbcL (core -35 to +9)
TTGCGCTATATATATGAAAGAGTATACAATAATGATGTATTTG
